Addgene plasmid #52720: pMXs-hs-3xHA-deltaCoiledCoil-LIN-41
Purpose: retroviral expression of human LIN-41 / TRIM71 containing deletion of the Coiled Coil domain and 3 N-terminal HA tags
Depositing lab: Shinya Yamanaka. Depositing organization: J. David Gladstone Institutes. Publication: The let-7/LIN-41 pathway regulates reprogramming to human induced pluripotent stem cells by controlling expression of prodifferentiation genes. Worringer KA, Rand TA, Hayashi Y, Sami S, Takahashi K, Tanabe K, Narita M, Srivastava D, Yamanaka S. Cell Stem Cell. 2014 Jan 2;14(1):40-52. doi: 10.1016/j.stem.2013.11.001. Epub 2013 Nov 14. PubMed 24239284.
Backbone
  Vector backbone: pMXs
  Vector type: Mammalian Expression, Retroviral
Growth in bacteria
  Bacterial resistance: Ampicillin, 100 μg/mL
  Growth temperature: 37°C
  Growth strain: Top10
  Copy number: High Copy
Gene/Insert
  Gene/Insert name: LIN-41 (alt name: TRIM71)
  Species: H. sapiens (human)
  Insert size (bp): 2343
  Mutation: deleted amino acids 328–447
  Entrez Gene: TRIM71 (a.k.a. LIN-41, LIN41)
  Tag / fusion protein: 3xHA (N terminal on insert)
Terms and licenses: Academic/Nonprofit Terms; Industry Terms: Not Available to Industry
How to cite: pMXs-hs-3xHA-deltaCoiledCoil-LIN-41 was a gift from Shinya Yamanaka (Addgene plasmid # 52720 ; http://n2t.net/addgene:52720 ; RRID:Addgene_52720)
