[The description below was written by a language model from this plasmid's Addgene catalogue record and pLannotate feature annotations shown in this document.]
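Description:
pMXs-hs-3xHA-deltaCoiledCoil-LIN-41 is a Moloney murine leukemia virus-based retroviral expression vector built on the pMXs backbone for delivering a mutant form of human LIN-41 (TRIM71) into mammalian cells. In bacteria it is maintained as a high-copy plasmid through a ColE1/pUC-type origin and is selected with ampicillin via a β-lactamase gene under its own promoter. No mammalian selection marker or reporter appears in the record.

The viral portion runs from a 5′ MMLV LTR through the MMLV packaging signal (with an annotated fragment of the MESV Ψ), a truncated gag lacking its start codon, and a pol region that contains the splice acceptor. Together these elements allow the genomic RNA to be packaged efficiently when gag, pol and env are supplied in trans by a packaging cell line, and they support production of a spliced message for the insert. No internal promoter is annotated, so expression is presumably driven by the 5′ LTR, as is usual for pMXs. Downstream sits an open reading frame with three tandem HA epitope tags fused to the N terminus of TRIM71, followed by the 3′ LTR. The automated annotation also labels a short stretch next to the 3′ LTR as a ΔU3 fragment. The insert carries a deletion of amino acids 328–447, removing the coiled-coil domain; the feature table flags only part of the coding sequence as TRIM71, probably reflecting the deletion interrupting the match.

TRIM71 is an E3 ubiquitin ligase involved in post-transcriptional mRNA repression. This construct comes from work on the let-7/LIN-41 pathway in reprogramming to human induced pluripotent stem cells, and it suits tests of whether the coiled-coil domain is needed for LIN-41 function, with the HA tags enabling detection or pull-down.
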