Features (pLannotate 1.2.2; 13 found; start..end, strand, type, name):
     22..615     +  LTR            LTR: long terminal repeat from Moloney murine leukemia virus
    678..877     +  misc_feature   MMLV Ψ: packaging signal of Moloney murine leukemia virus (MMLV)
    929..1017    +  misc_feature   MESV Ψ (fragment): packaging signal of murine embryonic stem cell virus
   1094..1510    +  CDS            gag (truncated): truncated Moloney murine leukemia virus (MMLV) gag gene lacking the start codon
   1520..1894    +  misc_feature   pol region: Moloney murine leukemia virus (MMLV) pol region containing the splice acceptor site
   1963..2052    +  CDS            3xHA: three tandem HA epitope tags
   2053..3621    +  CDS            TRIM71 (fragment): LIN41_HUMAN - Also known as LIN41. Experimental evidence at protein level: Swiss-Prot protein existence level 1. E3 ubiquitin-protein ligase that cooperates with the microRNAs (miRNAs) machinery and promotes embryonic stem cells proliferation and maintenance (Probable). Binds to miRNAs and associates with AGO2, participating in post-transcriptional repression of transcripts such as CDKN1A (By similarity). In addition, participates in post-transcriptional mRNA repression in a miRNA independent mechanism (PubMed:23125361). Facilitates the G1-S transition to promote rapid embryonic stem cell self
   4358..4479    +  LTR            3' LTR (ΔU3) (fragment): self-inactivating 3' long terminal repeat (LTR) from Moloney murine leukemia virus
   4480..4949    +  LTR            LTR: long terminal repeat from Moloney murine leukemia virus
   5015..5067    -  CDS            lacI (fragment): lac repressor; lacI; The lac repressor binds to the lac operator to inhibit transcription in E. coli. This inhibition can be relieved by adding lactose or isopropyl-β-D-thiogalactopyranoside (IPTG).
   5250..5838    -  rep_origin     ori: high-copy-number ColE1/pMB1/pBR322/pUC origin of replication
   6002..6862    -  CDS            AmpR: β-lactamase; bla; confers resistance to ampicillin, carbenicillin, and related antibiotics
   6863..6967    -  promoter       AmpR promoter: bla
>Addgene plasmid #52720 | pMXs-hs-3xHA-deltaCoiledCoil-LIN-41 | depositor full sequence | sequence record 82069 | pMXs-hs-3xHA-deltaCoiledCoil-LIN-41 sequence 6975 bps
CCCGAAAAGTGCCACCTGCATAATGAAAGACCCCACCTGTAGGTTTGGCAAGCTAGCTTAAGTAACGCCA
TTTTGCAAGGCATGGAAAAATACATAACTGAGAATAGAAAAGTTCAGATCAAGGTCAGGAACAGATGGAA
CAGCTGAATATGGGCCAAACAGGATATCTGTGGTAAGCAGTTCCTGCCCCGGCTCAGGGCCAAGAACAGA
TGGAACAGCTGAATATGGGCCAAACAGGATATCTGTGGTAAGCAGTTCCTGCCCCGGCTCAGGGCCAAGA
ACAGATGGTCCCCAGATGCGGTCCAGCCCTCAGCAGTTTCTAGAGAACCATCAGATGTTTCCAGGGTGCC
CCAAGGACCTGAAATGACCCTGTGCCTTATTTGAACTAACCAATCAGTTCGCTTCTCGCTTCTGTTCGCG
CGCTTCTGCTCCCCGAGCTCAATAAAAGAGCCCACAACCCCTCACTCGGCGCGCCAGTCCTCCGATTGAC
TGAGTCGCCCGGGTACCCGTGTATCCAATAAACCCTCTTGCAGTTGCATCCGACTTGTGGTCTCGCTGTT
CCTTGGGAGGGTCTCCTCTGAGTGATTGACTACCCGTCAGCGGGGGTCTTTCATTTGGGGGCTCGTCCGG
GATCGGGAGACCCCTGCCCAGGGACCACCGACCCACCACCGGGAGGTAAGCTGGCCAGCAACTTATCTGT
GTCTGTCCGATTGTCTAGTGTCTATGACTGATTTTATGCGCCTGCGTCGGTACTAGTTAGCTAACTAGCT
CTGTATCTGGCGGACCCGTGGTGGAACTGACGAGTTCGGAACACCCGGCCGCAACCCTGGGAGACGTCCC
AGGGACTTCGGGGGCCGTTTTTGTGGCCCGACCTGAGTCCAAAAATCCCGATCGTTTTGGACTCTTTGGT
GCACCCCCCTAATAGGAGGGATATGTGGTTCTGGTAGGAGACGAGAACCTAAAACAGTTCCCGCCTCCGT
CTGAATTTTTGCTTTCGGTTTGGGACCGAAGCCGCGCCGCGCGTCTTGTCTGCTGCAGCATCGTTCTGTG
TTGTCTCTGTCTGACTGTGTTTCTGTATTTGTCTGAAAATTAGGGCCAGACTGTTACCACTCCCTTAAGT
TTGACCTTAGGTCACTGGAAAGATGTCGAGCGGATCGCTCACAACCAGTCGGTAGATGTCAAGAAGAGAC
GTTGGGTTACCTTCTGCTCTGCAGAATGGCCAACCTTTAACGTCGGATGGCCGCGAGACGGCACCTTTAA
CCGAGACCTCATCACCCAGGTTAAGATCAAGGTCTTTTCACCTGGCCCGCATGGACACCCAGACCAGGTC
CCCTACATCGTGACCTGGGAAGCCTTGGCTTTTGACCCCCCTCCCTGGGTCAAGCCCTTTGTACACCCTA
AGCCTCCGCCTCCTCTTCCTCCATCCGCCCCGTCTCTCCCCCTTGAACCTCCTCGTTCGACCCCGCCTCG
ATCCTCCCTTTATCCAGCCCTCACTCCTTCTCTAGGCGCCCCCATATGGCCATATGAGATCTTATATGGG
GCACCCCCGCCCCTTGTAAACTTCCCTGACCCTGACATGACAAGAGTTACTAACAGCCCCTCTCTCCAAG
CTCACTTACAGGCTCTCTACTTAGTCCAGCACGAAGTCTGGAGACCTCTGGCGGCAGCCTACCAAGAACA
ACTGGACCGACCGGTGGTACCTCACCCTTACCGAGTCGGCGACACAGTGTGGGTCCGCCGACACCAGACT
AAGAACCTAGAACCTCGCTGGAAAGGACCTTACACAGTCCTGCTGACCACCCCCACCGCCCTCAAAGTAG
ACGGCATCGCAGCTTGGATACACGCCGCCCACGTGAAGGCTGCCGACCCCGGGGGTGGACCATCCTCTAG
ACTGCCGGATCTAGCTAGTTAATTAAGGATCCCAGTGTGGTGGTACGGGAATTCCTGCAGGCCACCATGG
CATACCCATACGATGTTCCTGACTATGCGGGCTATCCCTATGACGTCCCGGACTATGCAGGATCCTATCC
ATATGACGTTCCAGATTACGCTATGGCTTCGTTCCCCGAGACCGATTTCCAGATCTGCTTGCTGTGCAAG
GAGATGTGCGGCTCGCCGGCGCCGCTCTCCTCCAACTCGTCCGCGTCGTCGTCCTCCTCGCAGACGTCCA
CGTCGTCGGGGGGCGGCGGCGGGGGCCCTGGGGCGGCGGCGCGCCGCCTACACGTCCTGCCCTGCCTGCA
CGCCTTCTGCCGCCCCTGCCTCGAGGCGCACCGGCTGCCGGCGGCGGGCGGCGGCGCGGCGGGAGAGCCG
CTCAAGCTGCGCTGCCCCGTGTGCGACCAGAAAGTAGTGCTAGCCGAGGCGGCGGGTATGGACGCGCTGC
CTTCGTCCGCCTTCCTGCTTAGCAACCTGCTCGACGCGGTGGTGGCCACTGCCGACGAGCCGCCGCCCAA
GAACGGGCGCGCCGGCGCTCCGGCGGGAGCGGGCGGCCACAGCAACCACCGGCACCACGCTCACCACGCG
CACCCGCGCGCGTCCGCCTCCGCGCCGCCACTCCCGCAGGCGCCGCAGCCGCCCGCGCCTTCCCGCTCGG
CACCCGGCGGCCCTGCCGCTTCCCCGTCGGCGCTGCTGCTCCGCCGTCCTCACGGCTGCAGCTCGTGCGA
TGAGGGCAACGCAGCTTCTTCGCGCTGCCTCGACTGCCAGGAGCACCTGTGCGACAACTGCGTCCGAGCG
CACCAGCGCGTGCGCCTCACCAAGGACCACTACATCGAGCGCGGCCCGCCGGGTCCCGGTGCCGCAGCAG
CGGCGCAGCAGCTCGGGCTCGGGCCGCCCTTTCCCGGCCCGCCCTTCTCCATCCTCTCAGTGTTTCCCGA
GCGCCTCGGCTTCTGCCAGCACCACGACGACGAGGTGCTGCACCTGTACTGTGACACTTGCTCTGTACCC
ATCTGTCGTGAGTGCACAATGGGCCGGCATGGGGGCCACAGCTTCATCTACCTCCAGGAGGCACTGCAGG
ACTCACGGGCACTCACCATCCAGCGGAGCCTCCTGCAGCCCCAGGAAGACGACCGAGTCATGTTCACACC
CCCCGATCAGGCACTGTACCTTGCCATCAAGTCTTTTGGCTTTGTTAGCAGCGGGGCCTTTGCCCCACTC
ACCAAGGCCACAGGCGATGGCCTCAAGCGTGCCCTCCAGGGTAAGGTGGCCTCCTTCACAGTCATTGGTT
ATGACCACGATGGTGAGCCCCGCCTCTCAGGAGGCGACCTGATGTCGGCTGTGGTCCTGGGCCCTGATGG
CAACCTGTTTGGTGCAGAGGTGAGTGATCAGCAGAATGGGACATACGTGGTGAGTTACCGACCCCAGCTG
GAGGGTGAGCACCTGGTATCTGTGACACTGTGCAACCAGCACATTGAGAACAGCCCTTTCAAGGTGGTGG
TCAAGTCAGGCCGCAGCTACGTGGGCATTGGGCTCCCGGGCCTGAGCTTCGGCAGTGAGGGTGACAGCGA
TGGCAAGCTCTGCCGCCCTTGGGGTGTGAGTGTAGACAAGGAGGGCTACATCATTGTCGCCGACCGCAGC
AACAACCGCATCCAGGTGTTCAAGCCCTGCGGCGCCTTCCACCACAAATTCGGCACCCTGGGCTCCCGGC
CTGGGCAGTTCGACCGACCAGCCGGCGTGGCCTGTGACGCCTCACGCAGGATCGTGGTGGCTGACAAGGA
CAATCATCGCATCCAGATCTTCACGTTCGAGGGCCAGTTCCTCCTCAAGTTTGGTGAGAAAGGAACCAAG
AATGGGCAGTTCAACTACCCTTGGGATGTGGCGGTGAATTCTGAGGGCAAGATCCTGGTCTCAGACACGA
GGAACCACCGGATCCAGCTGTTTGGGCCTGATGGTGTCTTCCTAAACAAGTATGGCTTCGAGGGGGCTCT
CTGGAAGCACTTTGACTCCCCACGGGGTGTGGCCTTCAACCATGAGGGCCACTTGGTGGTCACTGACTTC
AACAACCACCGGCTCCTGGTTATTCACCCCGACTGCCAGTCGGCACGCTTTCTGGGCTCGGAGGGCACAG
GCAATGGGCAGTTCCTGCGCCCACAAGGGGTAGCTGTGGACCAGGAAGGGCGCATCATTGTGGCGGATTC
CAGGAACCATCGGGTACAGATGTTTGAATCCAACGGCAGCTTCCTGTGCAAGTTTGGTGCTCAAGGCAGC
GGCTTTGGGCAGATGGACCGCCCTTCCGGCATCGCCATCACCCCCGACGGAATGATCGTTGTGGTGGACT
TTGGCAACAATCGAATCCTCGTCTTCTAATTGCATTTCCTAGGACGATAAAATAAAAGATTTTATTTAGT
CTCCAGAAAAAGGGGGGAATGAAAGACCCCACCTGTAGGTTTGGCAAGCTAGCTTAAGTAACGCCATTTT
GCAAGGCATGGAAAAATACATAACTGAGAATAGAGAAGTTCAGATCAAGGTCAGGAACAGATGGAACAGC
TGAATATGGGCCAAACAGGATATCTGTGGTAAGCAGTTCCTGCCCCGGCTCAGGGCCAAGAACAGATGGA
ACAGCTGAATATGGGCCAAACAGGATATCTGTGGTAAGCAGTTCCTGCCCCGGCTCAGGGCCAAGAACAG
ATGGTCCCCAGATGCGGTCCAGCCCTCAGCAGTTTCTAGAGAACCATCAGATGTTTCCAGGGTGCCCCAA
GGACCTGAAATGACCCTGTGCCTTATTTGAACTAACCAATCAGTTCGCTTCTCGCTTCTGTTCGCGCGCT
TCTGCTCCCCGAGCTCAATAAAAGAGCCCACAACCCCTCACTCGGGGCGCCAGTCCTCCGATTGACTGAG
TCGCCCGGGTACCCGTGTATCCAATAAACCCTCTTGCAGTTGCATCCGACTTGTGGTCTCGCTGTTCCTT
GGGAGGGTCTCCTCTGAGTGATTGACTACCCGTCAGCGGGGGTCTTTCACATGCAGCATGTATCAAAATT
AATTTGGTTTTTTTTCTTAAGTATTTACATTAAATGGCCATAGTTGCATTAATGAATCGGCCAACGCGCG
GGGAGAGGCGGTTTGCGTATTGGGCGCTCTTCCGCTTCCTCGCTCACTGACTCGCTGCGCTCGGTCGTTC
GGCTGCGGCGAGCGGTATCAGCTCACTCAAAGGCGGTAATACGGTTATCCACAGAATCAGGGGATAACGC
AGGAAAGAACATGTGAGCAAAAGGCCAGCAAAAGGCCAGGAACCGTAAAAAGGCCGCGTTGCTGGCGTTT
TTCCATAGGCTCCGCCCCCCTGACGAGCATCACAAAAATCGACGCTCAAGTCAGAGGTGGCGAAACCCGA
CAGGACTATAAAGATACCAGGCGTTTCCCCCTGGAAGCTCCCTCGTGCGCTCTCCTGTTCCGACCCTGCC
GCTTACCGGATACCTGTCCGCCTTTCTCCCTTCGGGAAGCGTGGCGCTTTCTCATAGCTCACGCTGTAGG
TATCTCAGTTCGGTGTAGGTCGTTCGCTCCAAGCTGGGCTGTGTGCACGAACCCCCCGTTCAGCCCGACC
GCTGCGCCTTATCCGGTAACTATCGTCTTGAGTCCAACCCGGTAAGACACGACTTATCGCCACTGGCAGC
AGCCACTGGTAACAGGATTAGCAGAGCGAGGTATGTAGGCGGTGCTACAGAGTTCTTGAAGTGGTGGCCT
AACTACGGCTACACTAGAAGAACAGTATTTGGTATCTGCGCTCTGCTGAAGCCAGTTACCTTCGGAAAAA
GAGTTGGTAGCTCTTGATCCGGCAAACAAACCACCGCTGGTAGCGGTGGTTTTTTTGTTTGCAAGCAGCA
GATTACGCGCAGAAAAAAAGGATCTCAAGAAGATCCTTTGATCTTTTCTACGGGGTCTGACGCTCAGTGG
AACGAAAACTCACGTTAAGGGATTTTGGTCATGAGATTATCAAAAAGGATCTTCACCTAGATCCTTTTGC
GGCCGGCCGCAAATCAATCTAAAGTATATATGAGTAAACTTGGTCTGACAGTTACCAATGCTTAATCAGT
GAGGCACCTATCTCAGCGATCTGTCTATTTCGTTCATCCATAGTTGCCTGACTCCCCGTCGTGTAGATAA
CTACGATACGGGAGGGCTTACCATCTGGCCCCAGTGCTGCAATGATACCGCGAGACCCACGCTCACCGGC
TCCAGATTTATCAGCAATAAACCAGCCAGCCGGAAGGGCCGAGCGCAGAAGTGGTCCTGCAACTTTATCC
GCCTCCATCCAGTCTATTAATTGTTGCCGGGAAGCTAGAGTAAGTAGTTCGCCAGTTAATAGTTTGCGCA
ACGTTGTTGCCATTGCTACAGGCATCGTGGTGTCACGCTCGTCGTTTGGTATGGCTTCATTCAGCTCCGG
TTCCCAACGATCAAGGCGAGTTACATGATCCCCCATGTTGTGCAAAAAAGCGGTTAGCTCCTTCGGTCCT
CCGATCGTTGTCAGAAGTAAGTTGGCCGCAGTGTTATCACTCATGGTTATGGCAGCACTGCATAATTCTC
TTACTGTCATGCCATCCGTAAGATGCTTTTCTGTGACTGGTGAGTACTCAACCAAGTCATTCTGAGAATA
GTGTATGCGGCGACCGAGTTGCTCTTGCCCGGCGTCAATACGGGATAATACCGCGCCACATAGCAGAACT
TTAAAAGTGCTCATCATTGGAAAACGTTCTTCGGGGCGAAAACTCTCAAGGATCTTACCGCTGTTGAGAT
CCAGTTCGATGTAACCCACTCGTGCACCCAACTGATCTTCAGCATCTTTTACTTTCACCAGCGTTTCTGG
GTGAGCAAAAACAGGAAGGCAAAATGCCGCAAAAAAGGGAATAAGGGCGACACGGAAATGTTGAATACTC
ATACTCTTCCTTTTTCAATATTATTGAAGCATTTATCAGGGTTATTGTCTCATGAGCGGATACATATTTG
AATGTATTTAGAAAAATAAACAAATAGGGGTTCCGCGCACATTTC
