>Addgene plasmid #52720 | pMXs-hs-3xHA-deltaCoiledCoil-LIN-41 | addgene partial sequence | sequence record 84004 | pMX-S1811 5'-GACGGCATCGCAGCTTGGATACAC-3'
GTGAAGGCTGCCGACCCCGGGGGTGGACCATCCTCTAGACTGCCGGATCTAGCTAGTTAATTAAGGATCC
CAGTGTGGTGGTACGGGAATTCCTGCAGGCCACCATGGCATACCCATACGATGTTCCTGACTATGCGGGC
TATCCCTATGACGTCCCGGACTATGCAGGATCCTATCCATATGACGTTCCAGATTACGCTATGGCTTCGT
TCCCCGAGACCGATTTCCAGATCTGCTTGCTGTGCAAGGAGATGTGCGGCTCGCCGGCGCCGCTCTCCTC
CAACTCGTCCGCGTCGTCGTCCTCCTCGCAGACGTCCACGTCGTCGGGGGGCGGCGGCGGGGGCCCTGGG
GCGGCGGCGCGCCGCCTACACGTCCTGCCCTGCCTGCACGCCTTCTGCCGCCCCTGCCTCGAGGCGCACC
GGCTGCCGGCGGCGGGCGGCGGCGCGGCGGGAGAGCCGCTCAAGCTGCGCTGCCCCGTGTGCGACCAGAA
AGTAGTGCTAGCCGAGGCGGCGGGTATGGACGCGCTGCCTTCGTCCGCCTTCCTGCTTAGCAACCTGCTC
GACGCGGTGGTGGCCACTGCCGACGAGCCGCCGCCCAAGAACGGGCGCGCCGGCGCTCCGGCGGGAGCGG
GCGGCCACAGCAACCACCGGCACCACGCTCACCACGCGCACCCGCGCGCGTCCGCCTCCGCGCCGCCACT
CCCG
