>Addgene plasmid #52720 | pMXs-hs-3xHA-deltaCoiledCoil-LIN-41 | addgene partial sequence | sequence record 84007 | hLIN-41-R1 5'-cctgacttgaccaccaccttg-3'
ATGTGCTGGTTGCACAGTGTCACAGATACCAGGTGCTCACCCTCCAGCTGGGGTCGGTAACTCACCACGT
ATGTCCCATTCTGCTGATCACTCACCTCTGCACCAAACAGGTTGCCATCAGGGCCCAGGACCACAGCCGA
CATCAGGTCGCCTCCTGAGAGGCGGGGCTCACCATCGTGGTCATAACCAATGACTGTGAAGGAGGCCACC
TTACCCTGGAGGGCACGCTTGAGGCCATCGCCTGTGGCCTTGGTGAGTGGGGCAAAGGCCCCGCTGCTAA
CAAAGCCAAAAGACTTGATGGCAAGGTACAGTGCCTGATCGGGGGGTGTGAACATGACTCGGTCGTCTTC
CTGGGGCTGCAGGAGGCTCCGCTGGATGGTGAGTGCCCGTGAGTCCTGCAGTGCCTCCTGGAGGTAGATG
AAGCTGTGGCCCCCATGCCGGCCCATTGTGCACTCACGACAGATGGGTACAGAGCAAGTGTCACAGTACA
GGTGCAGCACCTCGTCGTCGTGGTGCTGGCAGAAGCCGAGGCGCTCGGGAAACACTGAGAGGATGGAGAA
GGGCGGGCCGGGAAAGGGCGGCCCGAGCCCGAGCTGCTGCGCCGCTGCTGCGGCACCGGGACCCGGCGGG
CCGCGCTCGATGTAGTGGTCCTTGGTGAGGCGCACGCGCTGGTGCGCTCGGACGCAGTTGTCGCACAGGT
GCTCCTGG
