>Addgene plasmid #52720 | pMXs-hs-3xHA-deltaCoiledCoil-LIN-41 | addgene partial sequence | sequence record 84009 | pMX-L3205 5'-CCCTTTTTCTGGAGACTAAATAAA-3'
TCGTCCTAGGAAATGCAATTAGAAGACGAGGATTCGATTGTTGCCAAAGTCCACCACAACGATCATTCCG
TCGGGGGTGATGGCGATGCCGGAAGGGCGGTCCATCTGCCCAAAGCCGCTGCCTTGAGCACCAAACTTGC
ACAGGAAGCTGCCGTTGGATTCAAACATCTGTACCCGATGGTTCCTGGAATCCGCCACAATGATGCGCCC
TTCCTGGTCCACAGCTACCCCTTGTGGGCGCAGGAACTGCCCATTGCCTGTGCCCTCCGAGCCCAGAAAG
CGTGCCGACTGGCAGTCGGGGTGAATAACCAGGAGCCGGTGGTTGTTGAAGTCAGTGACCACCAAGTGGC
CCTCATGGTTGAAGGCCACACCCCGTGGGGAGTCAAAGTGCTTCCAGAGAGCCCCCTCGAAGCCATACTT
GTTTAGGAAGACACCATCAGGCCCAAACAGCTGGATCCGGTGGTTCCTCGTGTCTGAGACCAGGATCTTG
CCCTCAGAATTCACCGCCACATCCCAAGGGTAGTTGAACTGCCCATTCTTGGTTCCTTTCTCACCAAACT
TGAGGAGGAACTGGCCCTCGAACGTGAAGATCTGGATGCGATGATTGTCCTTGTCAGCCACCACGATCCT
GCGTGAGGCGTCACAGGCCACGCCGGCTGGTCGGTCGAACTGCCCAGGCCGGGAGCCCAGGGTGCCGAAT
TTGTGGTGGAAGGCGCCGCAGGGCTTGAACACCTGGATGCGGTTGTTGCTGCGGTCGGCGACAATGATGT
AGCCCTCCTTGTCTACACTCACACCCCAAGGGCGGCAGAGCTTGCCATCGCTGTCACCCTCACTGCCGAA
GCTCAGGCCCGGGAGCCCAATGCCCACGTAGCTGCGGCCTGACTTGACCACCACCTTGAAAGGGCTGTTC
TCAATGTGCTGGTTGCACAGTGTCACAGATACCAGGTGCTCACCCTCCAGCTGGGGTCGGTAACTCACCA
CGTATGTCCCATTCTGCTGATCACTCACCTCTGCACCAAACAGGTTGCCATCAGGGCCCAGGACCACAGC
CGACATCAGGTCGCCTCCTGAGAGGCGGGG
